>Addgene plasmid #128690 | His-TEV-GB1 Val39Met | addgene full sequence | sequence record 253026 | Addgene NGS Result
CTCATGACCAAAATCCCTTAACGTGAGTTACGCGCGCGTCGTTCCACTGAGCGTCAGACCCCGTAGAAAA
GATCAAAGGATCTTCTTGAGATCCTTTTTTTCTGCGCGTAATCTGCTGCTTGCAAACAAAAAAACCACCG
CTACCAGCGGTGGTTTGTTTGCCGGATCAAGAGCTACCAACTCTTTTTCCGAAGGTAACTGGCTTCAGCA
GAGCGCAGATACCAAATACTGTTCTTCTAGTGTAGCCGTAGTTAGCCCACCACTTCAAGAACTCTGTAGC
ACCGCCTACATACCTCGCTCTGCTAATCCTGTTACCAGTGGCTGCTGCCAGTGGCGATAAGTCGTGTCTT
ACCGGGTTGGACTCAAGACGATAGTTACCGGATAAGGCGCAGCGGTCGGGCTGAACGGGGGGTTCGTGCA
CACAGCCCAGCTTGGAGCGAACGACCTACACCGAACTGAGATACCTACAGCGTGAGCTATGAGAAAGCGC
CACGCTTCCCGAAGGGAGAAAGGCGGACAGGTATCCGGTAAGCGGCAGGGTCGGAACAGGAGAGCGCACG
AGGGAGCTTCCAGGGGGAAACGCCTGGTATCTTTATAGTCCTGTCGGGTTTCGCCACCTCTGACTTGAGC
GTCGATTTTTGTGATGCTCGTCAGGGGGGCGGAGCCTATGGAAAAACGCCAGCAACGCGGCCTTTTTACG
GTTCCTGGCCTTTTGCTGGCCTTTTGCTCACATGTTCTTTCCTGCGTTATCCCCTGATTCTGTGGATAAC
CGTATTACCGCCTTTGAGTGAGCTGATACCGCTCGCCGCAGCCGAACGACCGAGCGCAGCGAGTCAGTGA
GCGAGGAAGCGGAAGGCGAGAGTAGGGAACTGCCAGGCATCAAACTAAGCAGAAGGCCCCTGACGGATGG
CCTTTTTGCGTTTCTACAAACTCTTTCTGTGTTGTAAAACGACGGCCAGTCTTAAGCTCGGGCCCCCTGG
GCGGTTCTGATAACGAGTAATCGTTAATCCGCAAATAACGTAAAAACCCGCTTCGGCGGGTTTTTTTATG
GGGGGAGTTTAGGGAAAGAGCATTTGTCAGAATATTTAAGGGCGCCTGTCACTTTGCTTGATATATGAGA
ATTATTTAACCTTATAAATGAGAAAAAAGCAACGCACTTTAAATAAGATACGTTGCTTTTTCGATTGATG
AACACCTATAATTAAACTATTCATCTATTATTTATGATTTTTTGTATATACAATATTTCTAGTTTGTTAA
AGAGAATTAAGAAAATAAATCTCGAAAATAATAAAGGGAAAATCAGTTTTTGATATCAAAATTATACATG
TCAACGATAATACAAAATATAATACAAACTATAAGATGTTATCAGTATTTATTATCATTTAGAATAAATT
TTGTGTCGCCCTTCCGCGAAATTAATACGACTCACTATAGGGGAATTGTGAGCGGATAACAATTCCCCTC
TAGAAATAATTTTGTTTAACTTTTAGGAGGTAAAACATATGAGCCATCACCACCACCACCACGACTACGA
CATTCCGACGACGGAGAACTTGTATTTCCAGGGTCAGTACAAACTGATCCTGAATGGCAAGACCCTGAAG
GGTGAAACCACCACCGAAGCGGTCGATGCAGCGACGGCTGAAAAAGTTTTCAAGCAATATGCGAACGATA
ATGGTATGGACGGCGAGTGGACTTACGATGACGCCACGAAAACCTTTACCGTGACCGAGTAACTCGAGCC
CCCTAGCATAACCCCTTGGGGCCTCTAAACGGGTCTTGAGGGGTTTTTTGCCCCTGAGACGCGTCAATCG
AGTTCGTACCTAAGGGCGACACCCCATAATTAGCCCGGGCGAAAGGCCCAGTCTTTCGACTGAGCCTTTC
GTTTTATTTGATGCCTGGCAGTTCCCTACTCTCGCATGGGGAGTCCCCACACTACCATCGGCGCTACGGC
GTTTCACTTCTGAGTTCGGCATGGGGTCAGGTGGGACCACCGCGCTACTGCCGCCAGGCAAACAAGGGGT
GTTATGAGCCATATTCAGGTATAAATGGGCTCGCGATAATGTTCAGAATTGGTTAATTGGTTGTAACACT
GACCCCTATTTGTTTATTTTTCTAAATACATTCAAATATGTATCCGCTCATGAGACAATAACCCTGATAA
ATGCTTCAATAATATTGAAAAAGGAAGAATATGAGTATTCAACATTTCCGTGTCGCCCTTATTCCCTTTT
TTGCGGCATTTTGCCTTCCTGTTTTTGCTCACCCAGAAACGCTGGTGAAAGTAAAAGATGCTGAAGATCA
GTTGGGTGCACGAGTGGGTTACATCGAACTGGATCTCAACAGCGGTAAGATCCTTGAGAGTTTTCGCCCC
GAAGAACGTTTTCCAATGATGAGCACTTTTAAAGTTCTGCTATGTGGCGCGGTATTATCCCGTATTGACG
CCGGGCAAGAGCAACTCGGTCGCCGCATACACTATTCTCAGAATGACTTGGTTGAGTACTCACCAGTCAC
AGAAAAGCATCTTACGGATGGCATGACAGTAAGAGAATTATGCAGTGCTGCCATAACCATGAGTGATAAC
ACTGCGGCCAACTTACTTCTGACAACGATCGGAGGACCGAAGGAGCTAACCGCTTTTTTGCACAACATGG
GGGATCATGTAACTCGCCTTGATCGTTGGGAACCGGAGCTGAATGAAGCCATACCAAACGACGAGCGTGA
CACCACGATGCCTGTAGCGATGGCAACAACGTTGCGCAAACTATTAACTGGCGAACTACTTACTCTAGCT
TCCCGGCAACAATTAATAGACTGGATGGAGGCGGATAAAGTTGCAGGACCACTTCTGCGCTCGGCCCTTC
CGGCTGGCTGGTTTATTGCTGATAAATCCGGAGCCGGTGAGCGTGGTTCTCGCGGTATCATCGCAGCGCT
GGGGCCAGATGGTAAGCCCTCCCGTATCGTAGTTATCTACACGACGGGGAGTCAGGCAACTATGGATGAA
CGAAATAGACAGATCGCTGAGATAGGTGCCTCACTGATTAAGCATTGGTAAGCGGCGCGCCATCGAATGG
CGCAAAACCTTTCGCGGTATGGCATGATAGCGCCCGGAAGAGAGTCAATTCAGGGTGGTGAATATGAAAC
CAGTAACGTTATACGATGTCGCAGAGTATGCCGGTGTCTCTTATCAGACCGTTTCCCGCGTGGTGAACCA
GGCCAGCCACGTTTCTGCGAAAACGCGGGAAAAAGTGGAAGCGGCGATGGCGGAGCTGAATTACATTCCC
AACCGCGTGGCACAACAACTGGCGGGCAAACAGTCGTTGCTGATTGGCGTTGCCACCTCCAGTCTGGCCC
TGCACGCGCCGTCGCAAATTGTCGCGGCGATTAAATCTCGCGCCGATCAACTGGGTGCCAGCGTGGTGGT
GTCGATGGTAGAACGAAGCGGCGTCGAAGCCTGTAAAGCGGCGGTGCACAATCTTCTCGCGCAACGCGTC
AGTGGGCTGATCATTAACTATCCGCTGGATGACCAGGATGCCATTGCTGTGGAAGCTGCCTGCACTAATG
TTCCGGCGTTATTTCTTGATGTCTCTGACCAGACACCCATCAACAGTATTATTTTCTCCCATGAGGACGG
TACGCGACTGGGCGTGGAGCATCTGGTCGCATTGGGTCACCAGCAAATCGCGCTGTTAGCGGGCCCATTA
AGTTCTGTCTCGGCGCGTCTGCGTCTGGCTGGCTGGCATAAATATCTCACTCGCAATCAAATTCAGCCGA
TAGCGGAACGGGAAGGCGACTGGAGTGCCATGTCCGGTTTTCAACAAACCATGCAAATGCTGAATGAGGG
CATCGTTCCCACTGCGATGCTGGTTGCCAACGATCAGATGGCGCTGGGCGCAATGCGCGCCATTACCGAG
TCCGGGCTGCGCGTTGGTGCGGATATCTCGGTAGTGGGATACGACGATACCGAAGATAGCTCATGTTATA
TCCCGCCGTTAACCACCATCAAACAGGATTTTCGCCTGCTGGGGCAAACCAGCGTGGACCGCTTGCTGCA
ACTCTCTCAGGGCCAGGCGGTGAAGGGCAATCAGCTGTTGCCAGTCTCACTGGTGAAAAGAAAAACCACC
CTGGCGCCCAATACGCAAACCGCCTCTCCCCGCGCGTTGGCCGATTCATTAATGCAGCTGGCACGACAGG
TTTCCCGACTGGAAAGCGGGCAGTGA
Features (pLannotate 1.2.2; 14 found; start..end, strand, type, name):
     86..674     +  rep_origin     ori: high-copy-number ColE1/pMB1/pBR322/pUC origin of replication
    899..916     +  terminator     rrnB T2 terminator (fragment): transcription terminator T2 from the E. coli rrnB gene
    941..960     -  CDS            lacZα (fragment): LacZα fragment of β-galactosidase; lacZ fragment
   1423..1441    +  promoter       T7 promoter: promoter for bacteriophage T7 RNA polymerase
   1442..1466    +  protein_bind   lac operator: The lac repressor binds to the lac operator to inhibit transcription in E. coli. This inhibition can be relieved by adding lactose or isopropyl-β-D-thiogalactopyranoside (IPTG). lac repressor encoded by lacI
   1578..1739    +  CDS            spg (fragment): SPG1_STRSG - Experimental evidence at protein level: Swiss-Prot protein existence level 1. Binds to the constant Fc region of IgG with high affinity. From Streptococcus sp. group G.
   1753..1800    +  terminator     T7 terminator: transcription terminator for bacteriophage T7 RNA polymerase
   1860..1900    -  terminator     rrnB T1 terminator (fragment): transcription terminator T1 from the E. coli rrnB gene
   1902..2017    -  ncRNA          5S rRNA: Accession: RF00001 - 5S ribosomal RNA
   2048..2072    +  CDS            KanR (fragment): aminoglycoside phosphotransferase; aph(3')-Ia; confers resistance to kanamycin
   2102..2198    +  promoter       AmpR promoter (fragment): bla
   2201..3061    +  CDS            AmpR: β-lactamase; bla; confers resistance to ampicillin, carbenicillin, and related antibiotics
   3070..3143    +  promoter       lacI promoter (fragment): lacI
   3144..4223    +  CDS            lacI: LACI_ECOLI - Experimental evidence at protein level: Swiss-Prot protein existence level 1. Repressor of the lactose operon. Binds allolactose as an inducer. From Escherichia coli (strain K12).
