[The description below was written by a language model from this plasmid's Addgene catalogue record and pLannotate feature annotations shown in this document.]
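Description:
His-TEV-GB1 Val39Met is a 4,226 bp bacterial expression plasmid built on the pJexpress414 backbone for producing a point mutant of GB1, the B1 IgG-binding domain of protein G (spg) from Streptococcus sp. group G. It replicates in E. coli from a high-copy ColE1/pUC-type origin and is selected with ampicillin through a complete β-lactamase (AmpR) gene driven by its own promoter. The very short KanR and lacZα matches in the feature table appear to be backbone remnants rather than functional genes.

The expression cassette consists of a T7 promoter immediately followed by a lac operator, the coding region, and a T7 terminator. The plasmid also carries a full lacI gene with its promoter. The Lac repressor holds the T7/lacO promoter off until IPTG or lactose is added, so expression is inducible in hosts that supply T7 RNA polymerase. Fragments of the rrnB T1 and T2 terminators and a 5S rRNA segment flank the cassette and probably insulate it from read-through transcription. The annotated spg fragment corresponds to the GB1 domain. The catalogue lists an N-terminal His tag, and the construct name indicates a TEV protease site between the tag and GB1, which would allow affinity purification followed by tag removal, although neither the tag nor the TEV site is annotated in the feature table.

The Val39Met substitution introduces a methionine into the domain. Judging by the associated publication on 77Se NMR of selenomethionine, this position probably serves as a site for selenomethionine incorporation to probe the local protein environment, although the stated purpose is simply expression of the mutant.
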