Addgene plasmid #128690: His-TEV-GB1 Val39Met
Purpose: Expresses GB1 Val39Met mutant
Depositing lab: Sharon Rozovsky. Depositing organization: University of Delaware. Publication: (77)Se NMR Probes the Protein Environment of Selenomethionine. Chen Q, Xu S, Lu X, Boeri MV, Pepelyayeva Y, Diaz EL, Soni SD, Allaire M, Forstner MB, Bahnson BJ, Rozovsky S. J Phys Chem B. 2020 Jan 30;124(4):601-616. doi: 10.1021/acs.jpcb.9b07466. Epub 2020 Jan 7. PubMed 31846581.
Backbone
  Vector backbone: pJexpress414
  Backbone size w/o insert (bp): 3973
  Total vector size (bp): 4226
  Vector type: Bacterial Expression
Growth in bacteria
  Bacterial resistance: Ampicillin, 100 μg/mL
  Growth temperature: 37°C
  Growth strain: DH5alpha
  Copy number: High Copy
Gene/Insert
  Gene/Insert name: spg
  Species: Streptococcus sp. group G
  Insert size (bp): 235
  Promoter: T7
  Tag / fusion protein: His (N terminal on insert)
  Cloning method: Unknown
  Sequencing primers: 5′ T7
Terms and licenses: Academic/Nonprofit Terms; Industry Terms
How to cite: His-TEV-GB1 Val39Met was a gift from Sharon Rozovsky (Addgene plasmid # 128690 ; http://n2t.net/addgene:128690 ; RRID:Addgene_128690)
