>Addgene plasmid #128690 | His-TEV-GB1 Val39Met | depositor partial sequence | sequence record 246758 | protein of interest
ATGAGCCATCACCACCACCACCACGACTACGACATTCCGACGACGGAGAACTTGTATTTCCAGGGTCAGT
ACAAACTGATCCTGAATGGCAAGACCCTGAAGGGTGAAACCACCACCGAAGCGGTCGATGCAGCGACGGC
TGAAAAAGTTTTCAAGCAATATGCGAACGATAATGGTATGGACGGCGAGTGGACTTACGATGACGCCACG
AAAACCTTTACCGTGACCGAG
